Addgene plasmid #232020: pHUE-Clu-α-tail-GFP
Purpose: Expression of a His6-Ubiquitin-Clu(228-240)-eGFP fusion protein
Depositing lab: Franz-Ulrich Hartl. Depositing organization: Max Planck Institute of Biochemistry.
Backbone
  Vector backbone: pHUE
  Backbone size w/o insert (bp): 6730
  Vector type: Bacterial Expression
Growth in bacteria
  Bacterial resistance: Ampicillin, 100 μg/mL
  Growth temperature: Room Temperature
  Growth strain: DH5alpha
  Copy number: High Copy
Gene/Insert
  Gene/Insert name: Clu(228-240)-eGFP
  Species: H. sapiens (human)
  Entrez Gene: CLU (a.k.a. AAG4, APO-J, APOJ, CLI, CLU1, CLU2, KUB1, NA1/NA2, SGP-2, SGP2, SP-40, TRPM-2, TRPM2)
  Promoter: T7
  Tag / fusion protein: His6-Ubiquitin (N terminal on insert)
  Cloning method: Restriction Enzyme; 5′ cloning site Unknown (unknown if destroyed)
Terms and licenses: Academic/Nonprofit Terms; Industry Terms: Not Available to Industry
How to cite: pHUE-Clu-α-tail-GFP was a gift from Franz-Ulrich Hartl (Addgene plasmid # 232020 ; http://n2t.net/addgene:232020 ; RRID:Addgene_232020)
