[The description below was written by a language model from this plasmid's Addgene catalogue record and pLannotate feature annotations shown in this document.]
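Description:
pHUE-Clu-α-tail-GFP is a bacterial expression plasmid built on the pHUE backbone, a pET-style, pBR322-derived vector for producing histidine-tagged ubiquitin fusion proteins in E. coli. It is selected with ampicillin through the β-lactamase gene (AmpR) and replicates from a ColE1/pMB1-type origin. The catalogue lists it as high copy, although the annotated sequence also retains the rop gene and bom region from pBR322, elements normally associated with lower copy number. Several non-functional fragments of the tetracycline resistance gene remain as backbone remnants. The sequenced record is 6,667 nt, slightly smaller than the backbone size quoted in the catalogue entry, a discrepancy the record does not explain.

The expression cassette is driven by a T7 promoter with an adjacent lac operator and the T7 gene 10 ribosome binding site. A plasmid-borne lacI gene supplies repressor, so transcription is IPTG-inducible in hosts that provide T7 RNA polymerase, and it ends at a T7 terminator. The open reading frame encodes an N-terminal His6 tag, an annotated thrombin site, ubiquitin, residues 228–240 of human clusterin (CLU; the "α-tail" of the plasmid name) and EGFP. The short clusterin peptide is not annotated separately, but it fits the small gap between the ubiquitin and EGFP features. In the pHUE system, the His6-ubiquitin moiety generally aids expression and nickel-affinity purification and can be removed precisely by a deubiquitinating enzyme, leaving the downstream protein with a defined N-terminus. The record states only that the plasmid is for expressing the His6-ubiquitin-Clu(228-240)-eGFP fusion and gives no downstream application.
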