Features (pLannotate 1.2.2; 21 found; start..end, strand, type, name):
     21..39      +  promoter       T7 promoter: promoter for bacteriophage T7 RNA polymerase
     40..64      +  protein_bind   lac operator: The lac repressor binds to the lac operator to inhibit transcription in E. coli. This inhibition can be relieved by adding lactose or isopropyl-β-D-thiogalactopyranoside (IPTG). lac repressor encoded by lacI
     79..101     +  RBS            RBS: efficient ribosome binding site from bacteriophage T7 gene 10 (Olins and Rangwala, 1989)
    120..136     +  CDS            capTEV™ (fragment): composite tag for in vivo biotinylation, TEV protease cleavage, and 6xHis tagging
    147..164     +  CDS            thrombin site: thrombin recognition and cleavage site
    168..395     +  CDS            UBIQ_CERCA: Experimental evidence at protein level: Swiss-Prot protein existence level 1. Ubiquitin exists either covalently attached to another protein, or free (unanchored). When covalently bound, it is conjugated to target proteins via an isopeptide bond either as a monomer (monoubiquitin), a polymer linked via different Lys residues of the ubiquitin (polyubiquitin chains) or a linear polymer linked via the initiator Met of the ubiquitin (linear polyubiquitin chains). Polyubiquitin chains, when attached to a target protein, have different functions depending on the Lys residue of the ubiquitin that is
    441..1160    +  CDS            EGFP: the original enhanced GFP (Yang et al., 1996) mammalian codon-optimized
   1172..1221    +  CDS            SET1 (fragment): solubility-enhancement tag derived from T7 phage gene 10B
   1229..1276    +  terminator     T7 terminator: transcription terminator for bacteriophage T7 RNA polymerase
   1299..1403    -  CDS            TcR (fragment): tetracycline efflux protein; tet; confers resistance to tetracycline
   1565..1669    +  promoter       AmpR promoter: bla
   1670..2530    +  CDS            AmpR: β-lactamase; bla; confers resistance to ampicillin, carbenicillin, and related antibiotics
   2701..3289    +  rep_origin     ori: high-copy-number ColE1/pMB1/pBR322/pUC origin of replication
   3475..3614    -  misc_feature   bom: basis of mobility region from pBR322
   3716..3907    -  CDS            rop: Rop protein, which maintains plasmids at low copy number; rop
   3924..4304    +  CDS            YPB1_ECOLX: Protein predicted: Swiss-Prot protein existence level 4. From Escherichia coli.
   4546..5170    -  CDS            TcR (fragment): tetracycline efflux protein; tet; confers resistance to tetracycline
   5185..5206    -  protein_bind   CAP binding site: CAP binding activates transcription in the presence of cAMP. E. coli catabolite activator protein
   5219..6301    -  CDS            lacI: lac repressor; lacI; The lac repressor binds to the lac operator to inhibit transcription in E. coli. This inhibition can be relieved by adding lactose or isopropyl-β-D-thiogalactopyranoside (IPTG).
   6302..6379    -  promoter       lacI promoter: lacI
   6387..6666    -  CDS            TcR (fragment): tetracycline efflux protein; tet; confers resistance to tetracycline
>Addgene plasmid #232020 | pHUE-Clu-α-tail-GFP | addgene full sequence | sequence record 470411 | Addgene NGS Result
AGATCTCGATCCCGCGAAATTAATACGACTCACTATAGGGGAATTGTGAGCGGATAACAATTCCCCTCTA
GAAATAATTTTGTTTAACTTTAAGAAGGAGATATACCATGGGCAGCAGCCATCATCATCATCATCACAGC
AGCGGCCTGGTGCCGCGCGGCAGCCATATGCAGATCTTTGTGAAGACCCTCACTGGCAAAACCATCACCC
TTGAGGTCGAGCCCAGTGACACCATTGAGAATGTCAAAGCCAAAATTCAAGACAAGGAGGGTATCCCACC
TGACCAGCAGCGTCTGATATTTGCCGGCAAACAGCTGGAGGATGGCCGCACTCTCTCAGACTACAACATC
CAGAAAGAGTCCACCCTGCACCTGGTGTTGCGCCTCCGCGGTGGTAGCTTGATGCCCTTCTCTCCGTACG
AGCCCCTGAACTTCGGCGGCATGGTGAGCAAGGGCGAGGAGCTGTTCACCGGGGTGGTGCCCATCCTGGT
CGAGCTGGACGGCGACGTAAACGGCCACAAGTTCAGCGTGTCCGGCGAGGGCGAGGGCGATGCCACCTAC
GGCAAGCTGACCCTGAAGTTCATCTGCACCACCGGCAAGCTGCCCGTGCCCTGGCCCACCCTCGTGACCA
CCCTGACCTACGGCGTGCAGTGCTTCAGCCGCTACCCCGACCACATGAAGCAGCACGACTTCTTCAAGTC
CGCCATGCCCGAAGGCTACGTCCAGGAGCGCACCATCTTCTTCAAGGACGACGGCAACTACAAGACCCGC
GCCGAGGTGAAGTTCGAGGGCGACACCCTGGTGAACCGCATCGAGCTGAAGGGCATCGACTTCAAGGAGG
ACGGCAACATCCTGGGGCACAAGCTGGAGTACAACTACAACAGCCACAACGTCTATATCATGGCCGACAA
GCAGAAGAACGGCATCAAGGTGAACTTCAAGATCCGCCACAACATCGAGGACGGCAGCGTGCAGCTCGCC
GACCACTACCAGCAGAACACCCCCATCGGCGACGGCCCCGTGCTGCTGCCCGACAACCACTACCTGAGCA
CCCAGTCCGCCCTGAGCAAAGACCCCAACGAGAAGCGCGATCACATGGTCCTGCTGGAGTTCGTGACCGC
CGCCGGGATCACTCTCGGCATGGACGAGCTGTACAAGTAAGCTTAGATCCGGCTGCTAACAAAGCCCGAA
AGGAAGCTGAGTTGGCTGCTGCCACCGCTGAGCAATAACTAGCATAACCCCTTGGGGCCTCTAAACGGGT
CTTGAGGGGTTTTTTGCTGAAAGGAGGAACTATATCCGGATATCCCGCAAGAGGCCCGGCAGTACCGGCA
TAACCAAGCCTATGCCTACAGCATCCAGGGTGACGGTGCCGAGGATGACGATGAGCGCATTGTTAGATTT
CATACACGGTGCCTGACTGCGTTAGCAATTTAACTGTGATAAACTACCGCATTAAAGCTAATTCTTGAAG
ACGAAAGGGCCTCGTGATACGCCTATTTTTATAGGTTAATGTCATGATAATAATGGTTTCTTAGACGTCA
GGTGGCACTTTTCGGGGAAATGTGCGCGGAACCCCTATTTGTTTATTTTTCTAAATACATTCAAATATGT
ATCCGCTCATGAGACAATAACCCTGATAAATGCTTCAATAATATTGAAAAAGGAAGAGTATGAGTATTCA
ACATTTCCGTGTCGCCCTTATTCCCTTTTTTGCGGCATTTTGCCTTCCTGTTTTTGCTCACCCAGAAACG
CTGGTGAAAGTAAAAGATGCTGAAGATCAGTTGGGTGCACGAGTGGGTTACATCGAACTGGATCTCAACA
GCGGTAAGATCCTTGAGAGTTTTCGCCCCGAAGAACGTTTTCCAATGATGAGCACTTTTAAAGTTCTGCT
ATGTGGCGCGGTATTATCCCGTGTTGACGCCGGGCAAGAGCAACTCGGTCGCCGCATACACTATTCTCAG
AATGACTTGGTTGAGTACTCACCAGTCACAGAAAAGCATCTTACGGATGGCATGACAGTAAGAGAATTAT
GCAGTGCTGCCATAACCATGAGTGATAACACTGCGGCCAACTTACTTCTGACAACGATCGGAGGACCGAA
GGAGCTAACCGCTTTTTTGCACAACATGGGGGATCATGTAACTCGCCTTGATCGTTGGGAACCGGAGCTG
AATGAAGCCATACCAAACGACGAGCGTGACACCACGATGCCTGCAGCAATGGCAACAACGTTGCGCAAAC
TATTAACTGGCGAACTACTTACTCTAGCTTCCCGGCAACAATTAATAGACTGGATGGAGGCGGATAAAGT
TGCAGGACCACTTCTGCGCTCGGCCCTTCCGGCTGGCTGGTTTATTGCTGATAAATCTGGAGCCGGTGAG
CGTGGGTCTCGCGGTATCATTGCAGCACTGGGGCCAGATGGTAAGCCCTCCCGTATCGTAGTTATCTACA
CGACGGGGAGTCAGGCAACTATGGATGAACGAAATAGACAGATCGCTGAGATAGGTGCCTCACTGATTAA
GCATTGGTAACTGTCAGACCAAGTTTACTCATATATACTTTAGATTGATTTAAAACTTCATTTTTAATTT
AAAAGGATCTAGGTGAAGATCCTTTTTGATAATCTCATGACCAAAATCCCTTAACGTGAGTTTTCGTTCC
ACTGAGCGTCAGACCCCGTAGAAAAGATCAAAGGATCTTCTTGAGATCCTTTTTTTCTGCGCGTAATCTG
CTGCTTGCAAACAAAAAAACCACCGCTACCAGCGGTGGTTTGTTTGCCGGATCAAGAGCTACCAACTCTT
TTTCCGAAGGTAACTGGCTTCAGCAGAGCGCAGATACCAAATACTGTCCTTCTAGTGTAGCCGTAGTTAG
GCCACCACTTCAAGAACTCTGTAGCACCGCCTACATACCTCGCTCTGCTAATCCTGTTACCAGTGGCTGC
TGCCAGTGGCGATAAGTCGTGTCTTACCGGGTTGGACTCAAGACGATAGTTACCGGATAAGGCGCAGCGG
TCGGGCTGAACGGGGGGTTCGTGCACACAGCCCAGCTTGGAGCGAACGACCTACACCGAACTGAGATACC
TACAGCGTGAGCTATGAGAAAGCGCCACGCTTCCCGAAGGGAGAAAGGCGGACAGGTATCCGGTAAGCGG
CAGGGTCGGAACAGGAGAGCGCACGAGGGAGCTTCCAGGGGGAAACGCCTGGTATCTTTATAGTCCTGTC
GGGTTTCGCCACCTCTGACTTGAGCGTCGATTTTTGTGATGCTCGTCAGGGGGGCGGAGCCTATGGAAAA
ACGCCAGCAACGCGGCCTTTTTACGGTTCCTGGCCTTTTGCTGGCCTTTTGCTCACATGTTCTTTCCTGC
GTTATCCCCTGATTCTGTGGATAACCGTATTACCGCCTTTGAGTGAGCTGATACCGCTCGCCGCAGCCGA
ACGACCGAGCGCAGCGAGTCAGTGAGCGAGGAAGCGGAAGAGCGCCTGATGCGGTATTTTCTCCTTACGC
ATCTGTGCGGTATTTCACACCGCAATGGTGCACTCTCAGTACAATCTGCTCTGATGCCGCATAGTTAAGC
CAGTATACACTCCGCTATCGCTACGTGACTGGGTCATGGCTGCGCCCCGACACCCGCCAACACCCGCTGA
CGCGCCCTGACGGGCTTGTCTGCTCCCGGCATCCGCTTACAGACAAGCTGTGACCGTCTCCGGGAGCTGC
ATGTGTCAGAGGTTTTCACCGTCATCACCGAAACGCGCGAGGCAGCTGCGGTAAAGCTCATCAGCGTGGT
CGTGAAGCGATTCACAGATGTCTGCCTGTTCATCCGCGTCCAGCTCGTTGAGTTTCTCCAGAAGCGTTAA
TGTCTGGCTTCTGATAAAGCGGGCCATGTTAAGGGCGGTTTTTTCCTGTTTGGTCACTGATGCCTCCGTG
TAAGGGGGATTTCTGTTCATGGGGGTAATGATACCGATGAAACGAGAGAGGATGCTCACGATACGGGTTA
CTGATGATGAACATGCCCGGTTACTGGAACGTTGTGAGGGTAAACAACTGGCGGTATGGATGCGGCGGGA
CCAGAGAAAAATCACTCAGGGTCAATGCCAGCGCTTCGTTAATACAGATGTAGGTGTTCCACAGGGTAGC
CAGCAGCATCCTGCGATGCAGATCCGGAACATAATGGTGCAGGGCGCTGACTTCCGCGTTTCCAGACTTT
ACGAAACACGGAAACCGAAGACCATTCATGTTGTTGCTCAGGTCGCAGACGTTTTGCAGCAGCAGTCGCT
TCACGTTCGCTCGCGTATCGGTGATTCATTCTGCTAACCAGTAAGGCAACCCCGCCAGCCTAGCCGGGTC
CTCAACGACAGGAGCACGATCATGCGCACCCGTGGCCAGGACCCAACGCTGCCCGAGATGCGCCGCGTGC
GGCTGCTGGAGATGGCGGACGCGATGGATATGTTCTGCCAAGGGTTGGTTTGCGCATTCACAGTTCTCCG
CAAGAATTGATTGGCTCCAATTCTTGGAGTGGTGAATCCGTTAGCGAGGTGCCGCCGGCTTCCATTCAGG
TCGAGGTGGCCCGGCTCCATGCACCGCGACGCAACGCGGGGAGGCAGACAAGGTATAGGGCGGCGCCTAC
AATCCATGCCAACCCGTTCCATGTGCTCGCCGAGGCGGCATAAATCGCCGTGACGATCAGCGGTCCAATG
ATCGAAGTTAGGCTGGTAAGAGCCGCGAGCGATCCTTGAAGCTGTCCCTGATGGTCGTCATCTACCTGCC
TGGACAGCATGGCCTGCAACGCGGGCATCCCGATGCCGCCGGAAGCGAGAAGAATCATAATGGGGAAGGC
CATCCAGCCTCGCGTCGCGAACGCCAGCAAGACGTAGCCCAGCGCGTCGGCCGCCATGCCGGCGATAATG
GCCTGCTTCTCGCCGAAACGTTTGGTGGCGGGACCAGTGACGAAGGCTTGAGCGAGGGCGTGCAAGATTC
CGAATACCGCAAGCGACAGGCCGATCATCGTCGCGCTCCAGCGAAAGCGGTCCTCGCCGAAAATGACCCA
GAGCGCTGCCGGCACCTGTCCTACGAGTTGCATGATAAAGAAGACAGTCATAAGTGCGGCGACGATAGTC
ATGCCCCGCGCCCACCGGAAGGAGCTGACTGGGTTGAAGGCTCTCAAGGGCATCGGTCGAGATCCCGGTG
CCTAATGAGTGAGCTAACTTACATTAATTGCGTTGCGCTCACTGCCCGCTTTCCAGTCGGGAAACCTGTC
GTGCCAGCTGCATTAATGAATCGGCCAACGCGCGGGGAGAGGCGGTTTGCGTATTGGGCGCCAGGGTGGT
TTTTCTTTTCACCAGTGAGACGGGCAACAGCTGATTGCCCTTCACCGCCTGGCCCTGAGAGAGTTGCAGC
AAGCGGTCCACGCTGGTTTGCCCCAGCAGGCGAAAATCCTGTTTGATGGTGGTTAACGGCGGGATATAAC
ATGAGCTGTCTTCGGTATCGTCGTATCCCACTACCGAGATATCCGCACCAACGCGCAGCCCGGACTCGGT
AATGGCGCGCATTGCGCCCAGCGCCATCTGATCGTTGGCAACCAGCATCGCAGTGGGAACGATGCCCTCA
TTCAGCATTTGCATGGTTTGTTGAAAACCGGACATGGCACTCCAGTCGCCTTCCCGTTCCGCTATCGGCT
GAATTTGATTGCGAGTGAGATATTTATGCCAGCCAGCCAGACGCAGACGCGCCGAGACAGAACTTAATGG
GCCCGCTAACAGCGCGATTTGCTGGTGACCCAATGCGACCAGATGCTCCACGCCCAGTCGCGTACCGTCT
TCATGGGAGAAAATAATACTGTTGATGGGTGTCTGGTCAGAGACATCAAGAAATAACGCCGGAACATTAG
TGCAGGCAGCTTCCACAGCAATGGCATCCTGGTCATCCAGCGGATAGTTAATGATCAGCCCACTGACGCG
TTGCGCGAGAAGATTGTGCACCGCCGCTTTACAGGCTTCGACGCCGCTTCGTTCTACCATCGACACCACC
ACGCTGGCACCCAGTTGATCGGCGCGAGATTTAATCGCCGCGACAATTTGCGACGGCGCGTGCAGGGCCA
GACTGGAGGTGGCAACGCCAATCAGCAACGACTGTTTGCCCGCCAGTTGTTGTGCCACGCGGTTGGGAAT
GTAATTCAGCTCCGCCATCGCCGCTTCCACTTTTTCCCGCGTTTTCGCAGAAACGTGGCTGGCCTGGTTC
ACCACGCGGGAAACGGTCTGATAAGAGACACCGGCATACTCTGCGACATCGTATAACGTTACTGGTTTCA
CATTCACCACCCTGAATTGACTCTCTTCCGGGCGCTATCATGCCATACCGCGAAAGGTTTTGCGCCATTC
GATGGTGTCCGGGATCTCGACGCTCTCCCTTATGCGACTCCTGCATTAGGAAGCAGCCCAGTAGTAGGTT
GAGGCCGTTGAGCACCGCCGCCGCAAGGAATGGTGCATGCAAGGAGATGGCGCCCAACAGTCCCCCGGCC
ACGGGGCCTGCCACCATACCCACGCCGAAACAAGCGCTCATGAGCCCGAAGTGGCGAGCCCGATCTTCCC
CATCGGTGATGTCGGCGATATAGGCGCCAGCAACCGCACCTGTGGCGCCGGTGATGCCGGCCACGATGCG
TCCGGCGTAGAGGATCG
